Addgene plasmid #213031: pRT006.3 L1 dual-luciferase AI retrotransposition reporter
Purpose: Bi-directional luciferase antisense intron (firefly fluc AI) human LINE-1 retrotransposition reporter (ORFeus-Hs sequence) for sleeping beauty integration
Depositing lab: Donna Romero & Martin S. Taylor. Depositing organization: ROME Therapeutics. Publication: Structures, functions and adaptations of the human LINE-1 ORF2 protein. Baldwin ET, van Eeuwen T, Hoyos D, Zalevsky A, Tchesnokov EP, Sanchez R, Miller BD, Di Stefano LH, Ruiz FX, Hancock M, Isik E, Mendez-Dorantes C, Walpole T, Nichols C, Wan P, Riento K, Halls-Kass R, Augustin M, Lammens A, Jestel A, Upla P, Xibinaku K, Congreve S, Hennink M, Rogala KB, Schneider AM, Fairman JE, Christensen SM, Desrosiers B, Bisacchi GS, Saunders OL, Hafeez N, Miao W, Kapeller R, Zaller DM, Sali A, Weichenrieder O, Burns KH, Gotte M, Rout MP, Arnold E, Greenbaum BD, Romero DL, LaCava J, Taylor MS. Nature. 2024 Feb;626(7997):194-206. doi: 10.1038/s41586-023-06947-z. Epub 2023 Dec 14. PubMed 38096902.
Backbone
  Vector backbone: pCEP Puro
  Backbone manufacturer: Genscript / Invitrogen
  Backbone size w/o insert (bp): 8859
  Total vector size (bp): 18643
  Vector type: Mammalian Expression, Luciferase
  Selectable markers: Puromycin
Growth in bacteria
  Bacterial resistance: Ampicillin, 100 μg/mL
  Growth temperature: 37°C
  Growth strain: DH5alpha
  Copy number: High Copy
Gene/Insert
  Gene/Insert name: Tet-On Human LINE-1 (ORFeus-Hs) Firefly + Renilla Luciferase Antisense Intron dual retrotransposition marker
  Species: H. sapiens (human)
  Insert size (bp): 9784
  Promoter: pTRE bidirectional tet-on
  Tag / fusion protein: Firefly luciferase antisense intron (3' UTR) (C terminal on backbone)
  Cloning method: Gibson Cloning
  Sequencing primers: 5′ bidir_pTRE_Fwd (CGCCACCTCGACATACTCG); 3′ SV40pA-Rev
Terms and licenses: Academic/Nonprofit Terms; Industry Terms: Not Available to Industry
Depositor comments: The construct is based on the synthetic L1 ORFeus-Hs sequence generated in the lab of Jef Boeke (see W. An et al., Mobile DNA 2, 2011 https://doi.org/10.1186/1759-8753-2-2) For integration with Sleeping Beauty such as SB100x (Izsvak lab, Addgene #34879). This vector is similar to pYX056 from An lab, see also: Xie, Y. et al. Cell division promotes efficient retrotransposition in a stable L1 reporter cell line. Mob DNA 4, 10 (2013). https://doi.org/10.1186/1759-8753-4-10 and Xie, Y., Rosser, J. M., Thompson, T. L., Boeke, J. D. & An, W. Characterization of L1 retrotransposition with high-throughput dual-luciferase assays. Nucleic Acids Res 39, e16 (2011). https://doi.org/10.1093/nar/gkq1076
How to cite: pRT006.3 L1 dual-luciferase AI retrotransposition reporter was a gift from Donna Romero & Martin S. Taylor (Addgene plasmid # 213031 ; http://n2t.net/addgene:213031 ; RRID:Addgene_213031)
