[The description below was written by a language model from this plasmid's Addgene catalogue record and pLannotate feature annotations shown in this document.]
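Description:
pRT006.3 is an 18.6 kb mammalian expression plasmid built on a pCEP Puro backbone that reports on human LINE-1 retrotransposition with a dual-luciferase readout. It is propagated in E. coli through a high-copy ColE1/pUC origin with ampicillin resistance, and also carries an f1 origin. For mammalian cells, a puromycin resistance gene is expressed from the hPGK promoter with a bGH polyadenylation signal. The backbone retains EBNA1 and oriP from Epstein-Barr virus, which support episomal maintenance. The catalogue entry says the construct is intended for Sleeping Beauty-mediated integration with a transposase such as SB100X. However, the feature table does not annotate any Sleeping Beauty inverted repeats, so their position cannot be confirmed from the record.

The payload is organised around a bidirectional Tet-responsive promoter, made of tet operators flanked by minimal CMV promoters. In one direction it drives human codon-optimised Renilla luciferase with an HSV TK poly(A) signal, which serves as a normalisation signal co-induced with the element. In the other direction it drives the synthetic ORFeus-Hs LINE-1, which encodes ORF1p, a nucleic acid chaperone, and ORF2p, the endonuclease and reverse transcriptase. The LINE-1 3' UTR carries a firefly luciferase (luc2) cassette in antisense orientation, with its own SV40 promoter and HSV TK poly(A) signal. Its coding sequence is annotated as two fragments separated by a gap, consistent with the antisense intron named in the record. This intron can only be spliced from the sense LINE-1 transcript, so functional firefly luciferase arises only after transcription, splicing, reverse transcription and genomic insertion. No Tet transactivator is annotated, so one presumably has to be supplied separately. The reporter suits inducible, quantitative, high-throughput measurement of LINE-1 activity.
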