Features (pLannotate 1.2.2; 27 found; start..end, strand, type, name):
      1..67      -  CDS            lacZα (fragment): LacZα fragment of β-galactosidase; lacZ fragment
     75..93      +  promoter       T7 promoter: promoter for bacteriophage T7 RNA polymerase
    444..492     -  polyA_signal   HSV TK poly(A) signal: herpes simplex virus thymidine kinase polyadenylation signal (Cole and Stacy, 1985)
    522..1457    -  CDS            hRluc: Renilla luciferase human codon-optimized
   1512..1899    +  promoter       bidirectional TRE promoter: Tet-responsive bidirectional promoter PTight-BI, consisting of seven tet operator sequences flanked on each side by the minimal CMV promoter
   1907..1935    +  misc_feature   MCS (fragment): pUC18/19 multiple cloning site
   1963..2976    +  CDS            L1RE1: LORF1_HUMAN - Also known as LRE1. Experimental evidence at protein level: Swiss-Prot protein existence level 1. Nucleic acid-binding protein which is essential for retrotransposition of LINE-1 elements in the genome. Functions as a nucleic acid chaperone binding its own transcript and therefore preferentially mobilizing the transcript from which they are encoded. From Homo sapiens (Human).
   3043..6867    +  CDS            LORF2_HUMAN: Experimental evidence at protein level: Swiss-Prot protein existence level 1. Has a reverse transcriptase activity required for target- primed reverse transcription of the LINE-1 element mRNA, a crucial step in LINE-1 retrotransposition. Has also an endonuclease activity that allows the introduction of nicks in the chromosomal target DNA. Cleaves DNA in AT-rich regions between a 5' stretch of purines and a 3' stretch of pyrimidines, corresponding to sites of LINE-1 integration in the genome. From Homo sapiens (Human).
   7042..7090    -  polyA_signal   HSV TK poly(A) signal: herpes simplex virus thymidine kinase polyadenylation signal (Cole and Stacy, 1985)
   7123..8261    -  CDS            luciferase (fragment): firefly luciferase synthetic luc2 version of the luciferase gene
   9132..9643    -  CDS            luciferase (fragment): firefly luciferase synthetic luc2 version of the luciferase gene
   9679..10036   -  promoter       SV40 promoter: SV40 enhancer and early promoter
  10093..10227   -  polyA_signal   SV40 poly(A) signal: SV40 polyadenylation signal
  10240..10332   -  CDS            lacI (fragment): lac repressor; lacI; The lac repressor binds to the lac operator to inhibit transcription in E. coli. This inhibition can be relieved by adding lactose or isopropyl-β-D-thiogalactopyranoside (IPTG).
  10334..10454   -  rep_origin     RSF ori (fragment): Plasmids containing the RSF 1030 origin of replication can be propagated in E. coli cells that contain additional plasmids with compatible origins.
  10727..12646   +  CDS            EBNA1: Epstein-Barr nuclear antigen 1, also known as EBNA-1 crucial for latent viral infection, and for episomal amplification of vectors containing the oriP origin (Okita et al., 2013)
  12729..12947   +  CDS            gL (fragment): GL_EBVB9 - Experimental evidence at protein level: Swiss-Prot protein existence level 1. The heterodimer glycoprotein H-glycoprotein L is required for the fusion of viral and plasma membranes leading to virus entry into the host cell. Acts as a functional inhibitor of gH and maintains gH in an inhibited form. Upon binding to host integrins, gL dissociates from gH leading to activation of the viral fusion glycoproteins gB and gH. Fusion of EBV with B-lymphocytes requires the additional receptor- binding protein gp42, which forms a complex with gH/gL. The heterodimer gH/gL targets also host EPHA
  12948..14737   +  rep_origin     oriP: Epstein-Barr virus oriP replication origin (Yates et al., 2000)
  14807..15395   -  rep_origin     ori: high-copy-number ColE1/pMB1/pBR322/pUC origin of replication
  15566..16426   -  CDS            AmpR: β-lactamase; bla; confers resistance to ampicillin, carbenicillin, and related antibiotics
  16427..16531   -  promoter       AmpR promoter: bla
  16558..16986   +  rep_origin     f1 ori (sequence partly withheld): f1 bacteriophage origin of replication; arrow indicates direction of (+) strand synthesis
  17017..17172   -  CDS            lacZα (fragment): LacZα fragment of β-galactosidase; lacZ fragment
  17176..17400   -  polyA_signal   bGH poly(A) signal: bovine growth hormone polyadenylation signal
  17407..18006   -  CDS            PuroR: puromycin N-acetyltransferase; pac from Streptomyces alboniger; confers resistance to puromycin
  18028..18528   -  promoter       hPGK promoter: human phosphoglycerate kinase 1 promoter
  18535..18643   +  CDS            EBNA1 (fragment): Epstein-Barr nuclear antigen 1, also known as EBNA-1 crucial for latent viral infection, and for episomal amplification of vectors containing the oriP origin (Okita et al., 2013)
>Addgene plasmid #213031 | pRT006.3 L1 dual-luciferase AI retrotransposition reporter | addgene full sequence | sequence record 422025 | Addgene NGS Result
CAAGGCGATTAAGTTGGGTAACGCCAGGGTTTTCCCAGTCACGACGTTGTAAAACGACGGCCAGTGAGCG
CGCGTAATACGACTCACTATAGGGCGAATTGGAGCTCGGATCCCTATACAGTTGAAGTCGGAAGTTTACA
TACACTTAAGTTGGAGTCATTAAAACTCGTTTTTCAACTACTCCACAAATTTCTTGTTAACAAACAATAG
TTTTGGCAAGTCAGTTAGGACATCTACTTTGTGCATGACACAAGTCATTTTTCCAACAATTGTTTACAGA
CAGATTATTTCACTTATAATTCACTGTATCACAATTCCAGTGGGTCAGAAGTTTACATACACTAAGTTGA
CTGTGCCTTTAAACAGCTTGGAAAATTCCAGAAAATGATGTCATGGCTTTAGAAGCTAGATCTGGCCATC
TAGACTGCAGGCTTAAGCGATCCGAACAAACGACCCAACACCCGTGCGTTTTATTCTGTCTTTTTATTGC
CGATCCCCGGTCACCCGCCCCGACTCTAGAATTACTGCTCGTTCTTCAGCACGCGCTCCACGAAGCTCTT
GATGTACTTACCCATTTCATCTGGAGCGTCCTCCTGGCTGAAGTGGAGGCCCTTCACCTTCACGAACTCG
GTGTTAGGGAACTTCTTAGCTCCCTCGACAATAGCGTTGGAAAAGAACCCAGGGTCGGACTCGATGAACA
TCTTAGGCAGATCGTCGCTGGCCCGAAGGTAGGCGTTGTAGTTGCGGACAATCTGGACGACGTCGGGCTT
GCCTCCCTTAACGAGAGGGATCTCGCGAGGCCAGGAGAGGGTAGGCCGTCTAACCTCGCCCTTCTCCTTG
AATGGCTCCAGGTAGGCAGCGAACTCCTCAGGCTCCAGTTTCCGCATGATCTTGCTTGGGAGCATGGTCT
CGACGAAGAAGTTATTCTCAAGCACCATTTTCTCGCCCTCTTCGCTCTTGATCAGGGCGATATCCTCCTC
GATGTCAGGCCACTCGTCCCAGGACTCGATCACGTCCACGACACTCTCAGCATGGACGATGGCCTTGATC
TTGTCTTGGTGCTCGTAGGAGTAGTGAAAGGCCAGACAAGCCCCCCAGTCGTGGCCCACAAAGATGATTT
TCTTTGGAAGGTTCAGCAGCTCGAACCAAGCGGTGAGGTACTTGTAGTGATCCAGGAGGCGATATGAGCC
ATTCCCGCTCTTGCCGGACTTACCCATTCCGATCAGATCAGGGATGATGCATCTAGCCACGGGCTCGATG
TGAGGCACGACGTGCCTCCACAGGTAGCTGGAGGCAGCGTTACCATGCAGAAAAATCACGGCGTTCTCGG
CGTGCTTCTCGGAATCATAGTAGTTGATGAAGGAGTCCAGCACGTTCATTTGCTTGCAGCGAGCCCACCA
CTGAGGCCCAGTGATCATGCGTTTGCGTTGCTCGGGGTCGTACACCTTGGAAGCCATGGTGGCTTTACCA
ACAGTACCGGATTGCCAAGCTTATGACCGGTGAATTCTCCAGGCGATCTGACGGTTCACTAAACGAGCTC
TGCTTATATAGGCCTCCCACCGTACACGCCACCTCGACATACTCGAGTTTACTCCCTATCAGTGATAGAG
AACGTATGTCGAGTTTACTCCCTATCAGTGATAGAGAACGATGTCGAGTTTACTCCCTATCAGTGATAGA
GAACGTATGTCGAGTTTACTCCCTATCAGTGATAGAGAACGTATGTCGAGTTTACTCCCTATCAGTGATA
GAGAACGTATGTCGAGTTTATCCCTATCAGTGATAGAGAACGTATGTCGAGTTTACTCCCTATCAGTGAT
AGAGAACGTATGTCGAGGTAGGCGTGTACGGTGGGAGGCCTATATAAGCAGAGCTCGTTTAGTGAACCGT
CAGATCGCCTGGAGATTTCGAGCTCGGTACCCGGGGATCCTCTAGTCAGCTGACGCGTGCTAGCGCGGCC
GCATGGGCAAGAAGCAGAACCGCAAGACCGGCAACAGCAAGACCCAGAGCGCCAGCCCCCCCCCCAAGGA
GCGCAGCAGCAGCCCCGCCACCGAGCAGAGCTGGATGGAGAACGACTTCGACGAGCTGCGCGAGGAGGGC
TTCCGCCGCAGCAACTACAGCGAGCTGCGCGAGGACATCCAGACCAAGGGCAAGGAGGTGGAGAACTTCG
AGAAGAACCTGGAGGAGTGCATCACCCGCATCACCAACACCGAGAAGTGCCTGAAGGAGCTGATGGAGCT
GAAGACCAAGGCCCGCGAGCTGCGCGAGGAGTGCCGCAGCCTGCGCAGCCGCTGCGACCAATTGGAGGAG
CGCGTGAGCGCCATGGAGGACGAGATGAACGAGATGAAGCGCGAGGGCAAGTTCCGCGAGAAGCGCATCA
AGCGCAACGAGCAGAGCCTGCAGGAGATCTGGGACTACGTGAAGCGCCCCAACCTGCGCCTGATCGGCGT
GCCCGAGAGCGACGTGGAGAACGGCACCAAGCTGGAGAACACCCTGCAGGACATCATCCAGGAGAACTTC
CCCAACCTGGCCCGCCAGGCCAACGTGCAGATCCAGGAGATCCAGCGCACCCCCCAGCGCTACAGCAGCC
GCCGCGCCACCCCCCGCCACATCATCGTGCGCTTCACCAAGGTGGAGATGAAGGAGAAGATGCTGCGCGC
CGCCCGCGAGAAGGGCCGCGTGACCCTGAAGGGCAAGCCCATCCGTCTCACCGCCGACCTGAGCGCCGAG
ACCCTGCAGGCCCGCCGCGAGTGGGGCCCCATCTTCAACATCCTGAAGGAGAAGAACTTCCAGCCCCGCA
TCAGCTACCCCGCCAAGCTGAGCTTCATCAGCGAGGGCGAGATCAAGTACTTCATCGACAAGCAGATGCT
GCGCGACTTCGTGACCACCCGCCCCGCCCTGAAGGAGCTGCTGAAGGAGGCCCTGAACATGGAGCGCAAC
AACCGCTACCAGCCCCTGCAGAACCACGCCAAGATGTAAAGACCATCGAGACTAGGAAGAAACTGCATCA
ACTAATGAGCAAAATCAGGCGCGCCCATCATAATGACCGGCAGCAACAGCCACATCACCATCCTGACCCT
GAACATCAACGGCCTGAACAGCGCCATCAAGCGCCACCGCCTGGCCAGCTGGATCAAGAGCCAGGACCCC
AGCGTGTGCTGCATCCAGGAGACCCACCTGACCTGCCGCGACACCCACCGCCTGAAGATCAAGGGCTGGC
GCAAGATCTACCAGGCCAACGGCAAGCAGAAGAAGGCCGGCGTGGCCATCCTGGTGAGCGACAAGACCGA
CTTCAAGCCCACCAAGATCAAGCGCGACAAGGAGGGCCACTACATCATGGTGAAGGGCAGCATCCAGCAG
GAGGAGCTGACCATCCTGAACATCTACGCCCCCAACACCGGTGCCCCCCGCTTCATCAAGCAGGTGCTGA
GCGACCTGCAGCGCGACCTGGACAGCCACACCCTGATCATGGGCGACTTCAACACCCCCCTGAGCACCCT
GGACCGCAGCACCCGCCAGAAGGTGAACAAGGACACCCAGGAGCTGAACAGCGCCCTGCACCAGGCCGAC
CTGATCGACATCTACCGCACCCTGCACCCCAAGAGCACCGAGTACACCTTCTTCAGCGCCCCCCACCACA
CCTACAGCAAGATCGACCACATCGTGGGCAGCAAGGCCCTGCTGAGCAAGTGCAAGCGCACCGAGATCAT
CACCAACTACCTGAGCGACCACAGCGCCATCAAGCTGGAGCTGCGCATCAAGAACCTGACCCAGAGCCGC
AGCACCACCTGGAAGCTGAACAACCTGCTGCTGAACGACTACTGGGTGCACAACGAGATGAAGGCCGAGA
TCAAGATGTTCTTCGAAACCAACGAGAACAAGGACACCACCTACCAGAACCTGTGGGACGCCTTCAAGGC
CGTGTGCCGCGGCAAGTTCATCGCCCTGAACGCCTACAAGCGCAAGCAGGAGCGCAGCAAGATCGACACC
CTGACCAGCCAGCTGAAGGAGCTGGAGAAGCAGGAGCAGACCCACAGCAAGGCCAGCCGCCGCCAGGAGA
TCACCAAGATCCGCGCCGAGCTGAAGGAGATCGAGACCCAGAAGACCCTGCAGAAGATCAACGAGTCGCG
AAGCTGGTTCTTCGAGCGCATCAACAAGATCGACCGCCCCCTGGCCCGCCTGATCAAGAAGAAGCGCGAG
AAGAACCAGATCGACACCATCAAGAACGACAAGGGCGACATCACCACCGACCCCACCGAGATCCAGACCA
CCATCCGCGAGTACTACAAGCACCTGTACGCCAACAAGCTGGAGAACCTGGAGGAGATGGACACCTTCCT
GGACACCTACACCCTGCCCCGCCTGAACCAGGAGGAGGTGGAGAGCCTGAACCGCCCCATCACCGGCAGC
GAGATCGTGGCCATCATCAACAGCCTGCCCACCAAGAAGAGCCCCGGCCCCGACGGCTTCACCGCCGAGT
TCTACCAGCGCTACAAGGAGGAGCTGGTGCCCTTCCTGCTGAAGCTGTTCCAAAGCATCGAGAAGGAGGG
CATCCTGCCCAACAGCTTCTACGAGGCCAGCATCATCCTGATCCCCAAGCCCGGCCGCGACACCACCAAG
AAGGAGAACTTCCGCCCCATCAGCCTGATGAACATCGACGCCAAGATCCTGAACAAGATCCTGGCCAACC
GCATCCAGCAGCACATCAAGAAGCTGATCCACCACGACCAGGTGGGCTTCATCCCCGGGATGCAGGGCTG
GTTCAACATCCGCAAGAGCATCAACGTGATCCAGCACATCAACCGCGCCAAGGACAAGAACCACATGATC
ATCAGCATCGACGCCGAGAAGGCCTTCGACAAGATCCAGCAGCCCTTCATGCTGAAGACCCTGAACAAGC
TGGGCATCGACGGCACCTACTTCAAGATCATCCGCGCCATCTACGACAAGCCCACCGCCAACATCATCCT
GAACGGCCAGAAGCTGGAGGCCTTCCCCCTGAAGACCGGCACGCGTCAGGGCTGCCCCCTGAGCCCCCTG
CTGTTCAACATCGTGCTGGAGGTGCTGGCCCGCGCCATCCGCCAGGAGAAGGAGATCAAGGGCATCCAGC
TGGGCAAGGAGGAGGTGAAGCTGAGCCTGTTCGCCGACGACATGATCGTGTACCTGGAGAACCCCATCGT
GAGCGCCCAGAACCTGCTGAAGCTGATCAGCAACTTCAGCAAGGTGAGCGGCTACAAGATCAACGTGCAG
AAGAGCCAGGCCTTCCTGTACACCAACAACCGCCAGACCGAGAGCCAGATCATGGGCGAGCTGCCCTTCA
CCATCGCTAGCAAGCGCATCAAGTACCTGGGCATCCAGCTGACCCGCGACGTGAAGGACCTGTTCAAGGA
GAACTACAAGCCCCTGCTGAAGGAGATCAAGGAGGAGACCAACAAGTGGAAGAACATCCCCTGCAGCTGG
GTGGGCCGCATCAACATCGTGAAGATGGCCATCCTGCCCAAGGTGATCTACCGCTTCAACGCCATCCCCA
TCAAGCTGCCCATGACCTTCTTCACCGAGCTGGAGAAGACCACCCTGAAGTTCATCTGGAACCAGAAGCG
CGCCCGCATCGCCAAGAGCATCCTGAGCCAGAAGAACAAGGCCGGCGGCATCACCCTGCCCGACTTCAAG
CTGTACTACAAGGCCACCGTGACCAAGACCGCCTGGTACTGGTACCAGAACCGCGATATCGACCAGTGGA
ACCGCACCGAGCCCAGCGAGATCATGCCCCACATCTACAACTACCTGATCTTCGACAAGCCCGAGAAGAA
CAAGCAGTGGGGCAAGGACAGCCTGTTCAACAAGTGGTGCTGGGAGAACTGGCTGGCCATCTGCCGCAAG
CTGAAGCTGGACCCCTTCCTGACCCCCTACACCAAGATCAACAGCCGCTGGATCAAGGACCTGAACGTGA
AGCCCAAGACCATCAAGACCCTGGAGGAGAACCTGGGCATCACCATCCAGGACATCGGCGTGGGCAAGGA
CTTCATGAGCAAGACCCCCAAGGCCATGGCCACCAAGGACAAGATCGACAAGTGGGACCTGATCAAGCTG
AAGAGCTTCTGCACCGCCAAGGAGACCACCATCCGCGTGAACCGCCAGCCCACCACCTGGGAGAAGATCT
TCGCCACCTACAGCAGCGACAAGGGCCTGATCAGCCGCATCTACAACGAGCTGAAGCAGATCTACAAGAA
GAAGACCAACAACCCCATCAAGAAGTGGGCCAAGGACATGAACCGCCACTTCAGCAAGGAGGACATCTAC
GCCGCCAAGAAGCATATGAAGAAGTGCAGCAGCAGCCTGGCCATCCGCGAGATGCAGATCAAGACCACCA
TGCGCTACCACCTGACCCCCGTGCGCATGGCCATCATCAAGAAGAGCGGCAACAACCGCTGCTGGCGCGG
CTGCGGCGAGATCGGCACCCTGCTGCACTGCTGGTGGGACTGCAAGCTGGTGCAGCCCCTGTGGAAGAGC
GTGTGGCGCTTCCTGCGCGACCTGGAGCTGGAGATCCCCTTCGACCCCGCCATCCCCCTGCTGGGCATCT
ACCCCAACGAGTACAAGAGCTGCTGCTACAAGGACACCTGCACCCGCATGTTCATCGCCGCCCTGTTCAC
CATCGCCAAGACCTGGAACCAGCCCAAGTGCCCCACCATGATCGATTGGATCAAGAAGATGTGGCACATC
TACACCATGGAGTACTACGCCGCCATCAAGAACGACGAGTTCATCAGCTTCGTGGGCACCTGGATGAAGC
TGGAGACCATCATCCTGAGCAAGCTGAGCCAGGAGCAGAAGACCAAGCACCGCATCTTCAGCCTGATCGG
CGGCAACTGAACAATGAGATCACATGGACACAGGAAGGGGAATATCACACTCTGGGGACTGTGGTGGGGT
CGGGGGAGGGGGGAGGGATAGCATTGGGAGATATACCTAATGCTAGATGACACATTAGTGGGTGCAGCGC
ACCAGCATGGCACATGTAATCCCTGCAGGCTTAAGCGATCCGAACAAACGACCCAACACCCGTGCGTTTT
ATTCTGTCTTTTTATTGCCGATCCCCGGTCACCCGCCCCGACTCTAGAATTATTACACGGCGATCTTGCC
GCCCTTCTTGGCCTTAATGAGAATCTCGCGGATCTTGCGGGCGTCCAACTTGCCGGTCAGTCCTTTAGGC
ACCTCGTCCACGAACACAACACCACCGCGCAGCTTCTTGGCGGTTGTAACCTGGCTGGCCACATAGTCCA
CGATCTCCTTCTCGGTCATGGTTTTACCGTGTTCCAGCACGACGACTGCGGCGGGCAGCTCGCCGGCATC
GTCGTCGGGCAGGCCGGCGACCCCGGCGTCGAAGATGTTGGGGTGTTGCAGCAGGATGCTCTCCAGTTCG
GCTGGGGCTACCTGGTAGCCCTTGTATTTGATCAGGCTCTTCAGCCGGTCCACGATGAAGAAGTGCTCGT
CCTCGTCCCAGTAGGCGATGTCGCCGCTGTGCAGCCAGCCGTCCTTGTCGATGAGAGCGTTTGTAGCCTC
GGGGTTGTTAACGTAGCCGCTCATGATCATGGGGCCACGGACGCACAGCTCGCCGCGCTGGTTCACACCC
AGTGTCTTACCGGTGTCCAAGTCCACCACCTTAGCCTCGAAGAAGGGCACCACCTTGCCTACTGCGCCAG
GCTTGTCGTCCCCTTCGGGGGTGATCAGAATGGCGCTGGTTGTTTCTGTCAGGCCGTAGCCCTGGCGGAT
GCCTGGTAGGTGGAAGCGTTTGGCCACGGCCTCACCTACCTCCTTGCTGAGCGGCGCCCCGCCGCTGGCG
ATCTCGTGCAAATTGCTTAGGTCGTACTTGTCGATGAGAGTGCTCTTAGCGAAGAAGCTAAATAGTGTGG
GCACCAGCAGGGCAGATTGAATCTTATAGTCTTGCAAGCTGCGCAAGAATAGCTCCTCCTCGAAGCGGTA
CATGAGCACGACCCGAAAGCCGCAGATCAAGTAGCCCAGCGTGGTGAACATGCCGAAGCCGTGGTGAAAT
GGCACCACGCTGAGGATAGCGGTGTCGGGGATGATCTGGTTGCCGAAGATGGGGTCGCGGGCATGACTGA
ATCGGACACAAGCGGTGCGGTGCGGTAGGGCTACGCCCTTGGGCAATCCGGTACTGCCACTACTGTTCAT
GATCAGGGCGATGGTTTTGTCCCGGTCGAAGCTCTCGGGCACGAAGTCGTACTCGTTGAAGCCGGGTGGC
AGGTGAGTCCAGGAGATGTTTCAGCACTGTTGCCTTTAGTCTCGAGGCAACTTAGACAACTGAGTATTGA
TCTGAGCACAGCAGGGTGTGAGCTGTTTGAAGATACTGGGGTTGGGGGTGAAGAAACTGCAGAGGACTAA
CTGGGCTGAGACCCAGTGGCAATGTTTTAGGGCCTAAGGAATGCCTCTGAAAATCTAGATGGACAACTTT
GACTTTGAGAAAAGAGAGGTGGAAATGAGGAAAATGACTTTTCTTTATTAGATTTCGGTAGAAAGAACTT
TCATCTTTCCCCTATTTTTGTTATTCGTTTTAAAACATCTATCTGGAGGCAGGACAAGTATGGTCATTAA
AAAGATGCAGGCAGAAGGCATATATTGGCTCAGTCAAAGTGGGGAACTTTGGTGGCCAAACATACATTGC
TAAGGCTATTCCTATATCAGCTGGACACATATAAAATGCTGCTAATGCTTCATTACAAACTTATATCCTT
TAATTCCAGATGGGGGCAAAGTATGTCCAGGGGTGAGGAACAATTGAAACATTTGGGCTGGAGTAGATTT
TGAAAGTCAGCTCTGTGTGTGTGTGTGTGTGTGTGTGTGTGAGAGCGTGTGTTTCTTTTAACGTTTTCAG
CCTACAGCATACAGGGTTTATGGTGGCAAGAAGATAACAAGATTTAAATTATGGCCAGTGACTAGTGCTG
CAAGAAGAACAACTACCTGCATTTAATGGGAAAGCAAAATCTCAGGCTTTGAGGGAAGTTAACATAGGCT
TGATTCTGGGTGGAAGCTGGGTGTGTAGTTATCTGGAGGCCAGGCTGGAGCTCTCAGCTCACTATGGGTT
CATCTTTATTGTCTCCTTTCATCTCAACAGGTGGGAAGTCACGAAGGTGTACATGCTTTGGAAGCCCTGG
TAGTCGGTCTTGCTATCCATGATGATGATCTTTTGTATGATCGGTAGCTTCTTTTGCACGTTGAGGATCT
TTTGCAGCCCTTTCTTGCTCACGAATACGACGGTGGGCTGGCTGATGCCCATGCTGTTCAGCAGCTCGCG
CTCGTTGTAGATGTCGTTAGCTGGGGCCACAGCCACACCGATGAACAGGGCACCCAACACGGGCATGAAG
AACTGCAAGCTATTCTCGCTGCACACCACGATCCGATGGTTTGTATTCAGCCCATAGCGCTTCATAGCTT
CTGCCAGCCGAACGCTCATCTCGAAGTACTCGGCGTAGGTAATGTCCACCTCGATATGTGCGTCGGTAAA
GGCGATGGTGCCGGGCACCAGGGCGTAGCGCTTCATGGCTTTGTGCAGCTGCTCGCCGGCGGTCCCGTCT
TCGAGTGGGTAGAATGGCGCTGGGCCCTTCTTAATGTTTTTGGCATCTTCCATGGTGGCTTTACCAACAG
TACCGGATTGCCAAGCTTTTTGCAAAAGCCTAGGCCTCCAAAAAAGCCTCCTCACTACTTCTGGAATAGC
TCAGAGGCCGAGGCGGCCTCGGCCTCTGCATAAATAAAAAAAATTAGTCAGCCATGGGGCGGAGAATGGG
CGGAACTGGGCGGAGTTAGGGGCGGGATGGGCGGAGTTAGGGGCGGGACTATGGTTGCTGACTAATTGAG
ATGCATGCTTTGCATACTTCTGCCTGCTGGGGAGCCTGGGGACTTTCCACACCTGGTTGCTGACTAATTG
AGATGCATGCTTTGCATACTTCTGCCTGCTGGGGAGCCTGGGGACTTTCCACACCCTAACTGACACACAT
TCCACAGCTGGTTCTTTCCGCCTCAGAAGGTACCTAACCAAGTTCCTCTTTCAGAGGTTATTTCAGGCCA
TGGTGCTGCGCAGATCCAGACATGATAAGATACATTGATGAGTTTGGACAAACCACAACTAGAATGCAGT
GAAAAAAATGCTTTATTTGTGAAATTTGTGATGCTATTGCTTTATTTGTAACCATTATAAGCTGCAATAA
ACAAGTTATTGCGTTGCGCTCACTGCCCGCTTTCCAGTCGGGAAACCTGTCGTGCCAGCTGCATTAATGA
ATCGGCCAACGCGCGGGGAGAGGCGGTTTGCGTATTGGGCGCTCTTCCGCTTCCTCGCTCACTGACTCGC
TGCGCTCGGTCGTTCGGCTGCGGCGAGCGGTATCAGCTCACTCAAAGGCGGTAATACGGTTATCCACAGA
ATCAGGGGATAACGCAGGAAAGAATTGAGTGTATGTAAACTTCTGACCCACTGGGAATGTGATGAAAGAA
ATAAAAGCTGAAATGAATCATTCTCTCTACTATTATTCTGATATTTCACATTCTTAAAATAAAGTGGTGA
TCCTAACTGACCTAAGACAGGGAATTTTTACTAGGATTAAATGTCAGGAATTGTGAAAAAGTGAGTTTAA
ATGTATTTGGCTAAGGTGTATGTAAACTTCCGACTTCAACTGTATAGGGATCCTCTAGCTAGAGTCGGTA
TACGTTTAAACGTCGAGACGAGGGGCCAGGTACAGGACCTGGAAATGGCCTAGGAGAGAAGGGAGACACA
TCTGGACCAGAAGGCTCCGGCGGCAGTGGACCTCAAAGAAGAGGGGGTGATAACCATGGACGAGGACGGG
GAAGAGGACGAGGACGAGGAGGCGGAAGACCAGGAGCCCCGGGCGGCTCAGGATCAGGGCCAAGACATAG
AGATGGTGTCCGGAGACCCCAAAAACGTCCAAGTTGCATTGGCTGCAAAGGGACCCACGGTGGAACAGGA
GCAGGAGCAGGAGCGGGAGGGGCAGGAGCAGGAGGGGCAGGAGCAGGAGGAGGGGCAGGAGCAGGAGGAG
GGGCAGGAGGGGCAGGAGGGGCAGGAGGGGCAGGAGCAGGAGGAGGGGCAGGAGCAGGAGGAGGGGCAGG
AGGGGCAGGAGGGGCAGGAGCAGGAGGAGGGGCAGGAGCAGGAGGAGGGGCAGGAGGGGCAGGAGCAGGA
GGAGGGGCAGGAGGGGCAGGAGGGGCAGGAGCAGGAGGAGGGGCAGGAGCAGGAGGAGGGGCAGGAGGGG
CAGGAGCAGGAGGAGGGGCAGGAGGGGCAGGAGGGGCAGGAGCAGGAGGAGGGGCAGGAGCAGGAGGGGC
AGGAGGGGCAGGAGGGGCAGGAGCAGGAGGGGCAGGAGCAGGAGGAGGGGCAGGAGGGGCAGGAGGGGCA
GGAGCAGGAGGGGCAGGAGCAGGAGGGGCAGGAGCAGGAGGGGCAGGAGCAGGAGGGGCAGGAGGGGCAG
GAGCAGGAGGGGCAGGAGGGGCAGGAGCAGGAGGGGCAGGAGGGGCAGGAGCAGGAGGAGGGGCAGGAGG
GGCAGGAGCAGGAGGAGGGGCAGGAGGGGCAGGAGCAGGAGGGGCAGGAGGGGCAGGAGCAGGAGGGGCA
GGAGGGGCAGGAGCAGGAGGGGCAGGAGGGGCAGGAGCAGGAGGAGGGGCAGGAGCAGGAGGGGCAGGAG
CAGGAGGTGGAGGCCGGGGTCGAGGAGGCAGTGGAGGCCGGGGTCGAGGAGGTAGTGGAGGCCGGGGTCG
AGGAGGTAGTGGAGGCCGCCGGGGTAGAGGACGTGAAAGAGCCAGGGGGGGAAGTCGTGAAAGAGCCAGG
GGGAGAGGTCGTGGACGTGGAGAAAAGAGGCCCAGGAGTCCCAGTAGTCAGTCATCATCATCCGGGTCTC
CACCGCGCAGGCCCCCTCCAGGTAGAAGGCCATTTTTCCACCCTGTAGGGGAAGCCGATTATTTTGAATA
CCACCAAGAAGGTGGCCCAGATGGTGAGCCTGACGTGCCCCCGGGAGCGATAGAGCAGGGCCCCGCAGAT
GACCCAGGAGAAGGCCCAAGCACTGGACCCCGGGGTCAGGGTGATGGAGGCAGGCGCAAAAAAGGAGGGT
GGTTTGGAAAGCATCGTGGTCAAGGAGGTTCCAACCCGAAATTTGAGAACATTGCAGAAGGTTTAAGAGC
TCTCCTGGCTAGGAGTCACGTAGAAAGGACTACCGACGAAGGAACTTGGGTCGCCGGTGTGTTCGTATAT
GGAGGTAGTAAGACCTCCCTTTACAACCTAAGGCGAGGAACTGCCCTTGCTATTCCACAATGTCGTCTTA
CACCATTGAGTCGTCTCCCCTTTGGAATGGCCCCTGGACCCGGCCCACAACCTGGCCCGCTAAGGGAGTC
CATTGTCTGTTATTTCATGGTCTTTTTACAAACTCATATATTTGCTGAGGTTTTGAAGGATGCGATTAAG
GACCTTGTTATGACAAAGCCCGCTCCTACCTGCAATATCAGGGTGACTGTGTGCAGCTTTGACGATGGAG
TAGATTTGCCTCCCTGGTTTCCACCTATGGTGGAAGGGGCTGCCGCGGAGGGTGATGACGGAGATGACGG
AGATGAAGGAGGTGATGGAGATGAGGGTGAGGAAGGGCAGGAGTGATGTAACTTGTTAGGAGACGCCCTC
AATCGTATTAAAAGCCGTGTATTCCCCCGCACTAAAGAATAAATCCCCAGTAGACATCATGCGTGCTGTT
GGTGTATTTCTGGCCATCTGTCTTGTCACCATTTTCGTCCTCCCAACATGGGGCAATTGGGCATACCCAT
GTTGTCACGTCACTCAGCTCCGCGCTCAACACCTTCTCGCGTTGGAAAACATTAGCGACATTTACCTGGT
GAGCAATCAGACATGCGACGGCTTTAGCCTGGCCTCCTTAAATTCACCTAAGAATGGGAGCAACCAGCAG
GAAAAGGACAAGCAGCGAAAATTCACGCCCCCTTGGGAGGTGGCGGCATATGCAAAGGATAGCACTCCCA
CTCTACTACTGGGTATCATATGCTGACTGTATATGCATGAGGATAGCATATGCTACCCGGATACAGATTA
GGATAGCATATACTACCCAGATATAGATTAGGATAGCATATGCTACCCAGATATAGATTAGGATAGCCTA
TGCTACCCAGATATAAATTAGGATAGCATATACTACCCAGATATAGATTAGGATAGCATATGCTACCCAG
ATATAGATTAGGATAGCCTATGCTACCCAGATATAGATTAGGATAGCATATGCTACCCAGATATAGATTA
GGATAGCATATGCTATCCAGATATTTGGGTAGTATATGCTACCCAGATATAAATTAGGATAGCATATACT
ACCCTAATCTCTATTAGGATAGCATATGCTACCCGGATACAGATTAGGATAGCATATACTACCCAGATAT
AGATTAGGATAGCATATGCTACCCAGATATAGATTAGGATAGCCTATGCTACCCAGATATAAATTAGGAT
AGCATATACTACCCAGATATAGATTAGGATAGCATATGCTACCCAGATATAGATTAGGATAGCCTATGCT
ACCCAGATATAGATTAGGATAGCATATGCTATCCAGATATTTGGGTAGTATATGCTACCCATGGCAACAT
TAGCCCACCGTGCTCTCAGCGACCTCGTGAATATGAGGACCAACAACCCTGTGCTTGGCGCTCAGGCGCA
AGTGTGTGTAATTTGTCCTCCAGATCGCAGCAATCGCGCCCCTATCTTGGCCCGCCCACCTACTTATGCA
GGTATTCCCCGGGGTGCCATTAGTGGTTTTGTGGGCAAGTGGTTTGACCGCAGTGGTTAGCGGGGTTACA
ATCAGCCAAGTTATTACACCCTTATTTTACAGTCCAAAACCGCAGGGCGGCGTGTGGGGGCTGACGCGTG
CCCCCACTCCACAATTTCAAAAAAAAGAGTGGCCACTTGTCTTTGTTTATGGGCCCCATTGGCGTGGAGC
CCCGTTTAATTTTCGGGGGTGTTAGAGACAACCAGTGGAGTCCGCTGCTGTCGGCGTCCACTCTCTTTCC
CCTTGTTACAAATAGAGTGTAACAACATGGTTCACCTGTCTTGGTCCCTGCCTGGGACACATCTTAATAA
CCCCAGTATCATATTGCACTAGGATTATGTGTTGCCCATAGCCATAAATTCGTGTGAGATGGACATCCAG
TCTTTACGGCTTGTCCCCACCCCATGGATTTCTATTGTTAAAGATATTCAGAATGTTTCATTCCTACACT
AGTATTTATTGCCCAAGGGGTTTGTGAGGGTTATATTGGTGTCATAGCACAATGCCACCACTGAACCCCC
CGTCCAAATTTTATTCTGGGGGCGTCACCTGAAACCTTGTTTTCGAGCACCTCACATACACCTTACTGTT
CACAACTCAGCAGTTATTCTATTAGCTAAACGAAGGAGAATGAAGAAGCAGGCGAAGATTCAGGAGAGTT
CACTGCCCGCTCCTTGATCTTCAGCCACTGCCCTTGTGACTAAAATGGTTCACTACCCTCGTGGAATCCT
GACCCCATGTAAATAAAACCGTGACAGCTCATGGGGTGGGAGATATCGCTGTTCCTTAGGACCCTTTTAC
TAACCCTAATTCGATAGCATATGCTTCCCGTTGGGTAACATATGCTATTGAATTAGGGTTAGTCTGGATA
GTATATACTACTACCCGGGAAGCATATGCTACCCGTTCGCGATCGCCATGTGAGCAAAAGGCCAGCAAAA
GGCCAGGAACCGTAAAAAGGCCGCGTTGCTGGCGTTTTTCCATAGGCTCCGCCCCCCTGACGAGCATCAC
AAAAATCGACGCTCAAGTCAGAGGTGGCGAAACCCGACAGGACTATAAAGATACCAGGCGTTTCCCCCTG
GAAGCTCCCTCGTGCGCTCTCCTGTTCCGACCCTGCCGCTTACCGGATACCTGTCCGCCTTTCTCCCTTC
GGGAAGCGTGGCGCTTTCTCATAGCTCACGCTGTAGGTATCTCAGTTCGGTGTAGGTCGTTCGCTCCAAG
CTGGGCTGTGTGCACGAACCCCCCGTTCAGCCCGACCGCTGCGCCTTATCCGGTAACTATCGTCTTGAGT
CCAACCCGGTAAGACACGACTTATCGCCACTGGCAGCAGCCACTGGTAACAGGATTAGCAGAGCAAGGTA
TGTAGGCGGTGCTACAGAGTTCTTGAAGTGGTGGCCTAACTACGGCTACACTAGAAGAACAGTATTTGGT
ATCTGCGCTCTGCTGAAGCCAGTTACCTTCGGAAAAAGAGTTGGTAGCTCTTGATCCGGCAAACAAACCA
CCGCTGGTAGCGGTGGTTTTTTTGTTTGCAAGCAGCAGATTACGCGCAGAAAAAAAGGATCTCAAGAAGA
TCCTTTGATCTTTTCTACGGGGTCTGACGCTCAGTGGAACGAAAACTCACGTTAAGGGATTTTGGTCATG
AGATTATCAAAAAGGATCTTCACCTAGATCCTTTTAAATTAAAAATGAAGTTTTAAATCAATCTAAAGTA
TATATGAGTAAACTTGGTCTGACAGTTACCAATGCTTAATCAGTGAGGCACCTATCTCAGCGATCTGTCT
ATTTCGTTCATCCATAGTTGCCTGACTCCCCGTCGTGTAGATAACTACGATACGGGAGGGCTTACCATCT
GGCCCCAGTGCTGCAATGATACCGCGAGACCCACGCTCACCGGCTCCAGATTTATCAGCAATAAACCAGC
CAGCCGGAAGGGCCGAGCGCAGAAGTGGTCCTGCAACTTTATCCGCCTCCATCCAGTCTATTAATTGTTG
CCGGGAAGCTAGAGTAAGTAGTTCGCCAGTTAATAGTTTGCGCAACGTTGTTGCCATTGCTACAGGCATC
GTGGTGTCACGCTCGTCGTTTGGTATGGCTTCATTCAGCTCCGGTTCCCAACGATCAAGGCGAGTTACAT
GATCCCCCATGTTGTGCAAAAAAGCGGTTAGCTCCTTCGGTCCTCCGATCGTTGTCAGAAGTAAGTTGGC
CGCAGTGTTATCACTCATGGTTATGGCAGCACTGCATAATTCTCTTACTGTCATGCCATCCGTAAGATGC
TTTTCTGTGACTGGTGAGTACTCAACCAAGTCATTCTGAGAATAGTGTATGCGGCGACCGAGTTGCTCTT
GCCCGGCGTCAATACGGGATAATACCGCGCCACATAGCAGAACTTTAAAAGTGCTCATCATTGGAAAACG
TTCTTCGGGGCGAAAACTCTCAAGGATCTTACCGCTGTTGAGATCCAGTTCGATGTAACCCACTCGTGCA
CCCAACTGATCTTCAGCATCTTTTACTTTCACCAGCGTTTCTGGGTGAGCAAAAACAGGAAGGCAAAATG
CCGCAAAAAAGGGAATAAGGGCGACACGGAAATGTTGAATACTCATACTCTTCCTTTTTCAATATTATTG
AAGCATTTATCAGGGTTATTGTCTCATGAGCGGATACATATTTGAATGTATTTAGAAAAATAAACAAATA
GGGGTTCCGCGCACATTTCCCCGAAAAGTGCCACCTG
[124 nt withheld, positions 16558-16681]
C
[91 nt withheld, positions 16683-16773]
A
[49 nt withheld, positions 16775-16823]
CCTTTGACGTTGGAGTCCACGTTCTTT
[37 nt withheld, positions 16851-16887]
ACCCTATCTCGGTCTATTCTTTTGATTTATAAGGGATTTTGCCGATTTCGGCCTATTGGTTAAAAAATGA
GCTGATTTAACAAAAATTTAACGCGAATTTTAACAAAATATTAACGCTTACAATTTCCATTCGCCATTCA
GGCTGCGCAACTGTTGGGAAGGGCGATCGGTGCGGGCCTCTTCGCTATTACGCCAGCTGGCGAAAGGGGG
ATGTGCTGCAAGGCGATTAAGTTGGGTAACGCCAGGGTTTTCCCAGTCACGACGTTGTAAAACGACGGCC
AGTGAGCGCCATAGAGCCCACCGCATCCCCAGCATGCCTGCTATTGTCTTCCCAATCCTCCCCCTTGCTG
TCCTGCCCCACCCCACCCCCCAGAATAGAATGACACCTACTCAGACAATGCGATGCAATTTCCTCATTTT
ATTAGGAAAGGACAGTGGGAGTGGCACCTTCCAGGGTCAAGGAAGGCACGGGGGAGGGGCAAACAACAGA
TGGCTGGCAACTAGAAGGCACAGGGTACCTCAGGCACCGGGCTTGCGGGTCATGCACCAGGTGCGCGGTC
CTTCGGGCACCTCGACGTCGGCGGTGACGGTGAAGCCGAGCCGCTCGTAGAAGGGGAGGTTGCGGGGCGC
GGAGGTCTCCAGGAAGGCGGGCACCCCGGCGCGCTCGGCCGCCTCCACTCCGGGGAGCACGACGGCGCTG
CCCAGACCCTTGCCCTGGTGGTCGGGCGAGACGCCGACGGTGGCCAGGAACCACGCGGGCTCCTTGGGCC
GGTGCGGCGCCAGGAGGCCTTCCATCTGTTGCTGCGCGGCCAGCCGGGAACCGCTCAACTCGGCCATGCG
CGGGCCGATCTCGGCGAACACCGCCCCCGCTTCGACGCTCTCCGGCGTGGTCCAGACCGCCACCGCGGCG
CCGTCGTCCGCGACCCACACCTTGCCGATGTCGAGCCCGACGCGCGTGAGGAAGAGTTCTTGCAGCTCGG
TGACCCGCTCGATGTGGCGGTCCGGATCGACGGTGTGGCGCGTGGCGGGGTAGTCGGCGAACGCGGCGGC
GAGGGTGCGTACGGCCCTGGGGACGTCGTCGCGGGTGGCGAGGCGCACCGTGGGCTTGTACTCGGTCATG
GTAAGCTCCGGTGGATCCCCCTGGGGAGAGAGGTCGGTGATTCGGTCAACGAGGGAGCCGACTGCCGACG
TGCGCTCCGGAGGCTTGCAGAATGCGGAACACCGCGCGGGCAGGAACAGGGCCCACACTACCGCCCCACA
CCCCGCCTCCCGCACCGCCCCTTCCCGGCCGCTGCTCTCGGCGCGCCCTGCTGAGCAGCCGCTATTGGCC
ACAGCCCATCGCGGTCGGCGCGCTGCCATTGCTCCCTGGCGCTGTCCGTCTGCGAGGGTACTAGTGAGAC
GTGCGGCTTCCGTTTGTCACGTCCGGCACGCCGCGAACCGCAAGGAACCTTCCCGACTTAGGGGCGGAGC
AGGAAGCGTCGCCGGGGGGCCCACAAGGGTAGCGGCGAAGATCCGGGTGACGCTGCGAACGGACGTGAAG
AATGTGCGAGACCCAGGGTCGGCGCCGCTGCGTTTCCCGGAACCACGCCCAGAGCAGCCGCGTCCCTGCG
CAAACCCAGGGCTGCCTTGGAAAAGGCGCAACCCCAAGACGAGGGGCCAGGTACAGGACCTGGAAATGGC
CTAGGAGAGAAGGGAGACACATCTGGACCAGAAGGCTCCGGCGGCAGTGGACCTCAAAGAAGAGGGGGTG
ATAACC
